>Addgene plasmid #215458 | pEF.DEST51-Dok1 | addgene full sequence | sequence record 445931 | Addgene NGS Result
AATATTATTGAAGCATTTATCAGGGTTATTGTCTCATGAGCGGATACATATTTGAATGTATTTAGAAAAA
TAAACAAATAGGGGTTCCGCGCACATTTCCCCGAAAAGTGCCACCTGACGTCGACGGATCGGGAGATCTC
CCGATCCCCTATGGTGCACTCTCAGTACAATCTGCTCTGATGCCGCATAGTTAAGCCAGTATCTGCTCCC
TGCTTGTGTGTTGGAGGTCGCTGAGTAGTGCGCGAGCAAAATTTAAGCTACAACAAGGCAAGGCTTGACC
GACAATTGCATGAAGAATCTGCTTAGGGTTAGGCATTTTGCGCTGCTTCGCGATGTACGGGCCAGATATA
CGCGTTGACATTGATTATTGACTAGGCTTTTGCAAAAAGCTTTGCAAAGATGGATAAAGTTTTAAACAGA
GAGGAATCTTTGCAGCTAATGGACCTTCTAGGTCTTGAAAGGAGTGGGAATTGGCTCCGGTGCCCGTCAG
TGGGCAGAGCGCACATCGCCCACAGTCCCCGAGAAGTTGGGGGGAGGGGTCGGCAATTGAACCGGTGCCT
AGAGAAGGTGGCGCGGGGTAAACTGGGAAAGTGATGTCGTGTACTGGCTCCGCCTTTTTCCCGAGGGTGG
GGGAGAACCGTATATAAGTGCAGTAGTCGCCGTGAACGTTCTTTTTCGCAACGGGTTTGCCGCCAGAACA
CAGGTAAGTGCCGTGTGTGGTTCCCGCGGGCCTGGCCTCTTTACGGGTTATGGCCCTTGCGTGCCTTGAA
TTACTTCCACCTGGCTGCAGTACGTGATTCTTGATCCCGAGCTTCGGGTTGGAAGTGGGTGGGAGAGTTC
GAGGCCTTGCGCTTAAGGAGCCCCTTCGCCTCGTGCTTGAGTTGAGGCCTGGCCTGGGCGCTGGGGCCGC
CGCGTGCGAATCTGGTGGCACCTTCGCGCCTGTCTCGCTGCTTTCGATAAGTCTCTAGCCATTTAAAATT
TTTGATGACCTGCTGCGACGCTTTTTTTCTGGCAAGATAGTCTTGTAAATGCGGGCCAAGATCTGCACAC
TGGTATTTCGGTTTTTGGGGCCGCGGGCGGCGACGGGGCCCGTGCGTCCCAGCGCACATGTTCGGCGAGG
CGGGGCCTGCGAGCGCGGCCACCGAGAATCGGACGGGGGTAGTCTCAAGCTGGCCGGCCTGCTCTGGTGC
CTGGCCTCGCGCCGCCGTGTATCGCCCCGCCCTGGGCGGCAAGGCTGGCCCGGTCGGCACCAGTTGCGTG
AGCGGAAAGATGGCCGCTTCCCGGCCCTGCTGCAGGGAGCTCAAAATGGAGGACGCGGCGCTCGGGAGAG
CGGGCGGGTGAGTCACCCACACAAAGGAAAAGGGCCTTTCCGTCCTCAGCCGTCGCTTCATGTGACTCCA
CGGAGTACCGGGCGCCGTCCAGGCACCTCGATTAGTTCTCGAGCTTTTGGAGTACGTCGTCTTTAGGTTG
GGGGGAGGGGTTTTATGCGATGGAGTTTCCCCACACTGAGTGGGTGGAGACTGAAGTTAGGCCAGCTTGG
CACTTGATGTAATTCTCCTTGGAATTTGCCCTTTTTGAGTTTGGATCTTGGTTCATTCTCAAGCCTCAGA
CAGTGGTTCAAAGTTTTTTTCTTCCATTTCAGGTGTCGTGAGGAATTAGCTTGGTACTAATACGACTCAC
TATAGGGAGACCCAAGCTGGCTAGGTAAGCTTGATCAACAAGTTTGTACAAAAAAGTTGGCACC
[1443 nt withheld, positions 1745-3187]
TGATTGCCAACTTTCTTGTACAAAGTGGTTGATCTAGAGGGCCCGCGGTTCGAAGGTAAGCCTATCCCTA
ACCCTCTCCTCGGTCTCGATTCTACGCGTACCGGTCATCATCACCATCACCATTGAGTTTAAACCCGCTG
ATCAGCCTCGACTGTGCCTTCTAGTTGCCAGCCATCTGTTGTTTGCCCCTCCCCCGTGCCTTCCTTGACC
CTGGAAGGTGCCACTCCCACTGTCCTTTCCTAATAAAATGAGGAAATTGCATCGCATTGTCTGAGTAGGT
GTCATTCTATTCTGGGGGGTGGGGTGGGGCAGGACAGCAAGGGGGAGGATTGGGAAGACAATAGCAGGCA
TGCTGGGGATGCGGTGGGCTCTATGGCTTCTGAGGCGGAAAGAACCAGCTGGGGCTCTAGGGGGTATCCC
C
[124 nt withheld, positions 3609-3732]
C
[91 nt withheld, positions 3734-3824]
A
[49 nt withheld, positions 3826-3874]
CCTTTGACGTTGGAGTCCACGTTCTTT
[37 nt withheld, positions 3902-3938]
ACCCTATCTCGGTCTATTCTTTTGATTTATAAGGGATTTTGCCGATTTCGGCCTATTGGTTAAAAAATGA
GCTGATTTAACAAAAATTTAACGCGAATTAATTCTGTGGAATGTGTGTCAGTTAGGGTGTGGAAAGTCCC
CAGGCTCCCCAGCAGGCAGAAGTATGCAAAGCATGCATCTCAATTAGTCAGCAACCAGGTGTGGAAAGTC
CCCAGGCTCCCCAGCAGGCAGAAGTATGCAAAGCATGCATCTCAATTAGTCAGCAACCATAGTCCCGCCC
CTAACTCCGCCCATCCCGCCCCTAACTCCGCCCAGTTCCGCCCATTCTCCGCCCCATGGCTGACTAATTT
TTTTTATTTATGCAGAGGCCGAGGCCGCCTCTGCCTCTGAGCTATTCCAGAAGTAGTGAGGAGGCTTTTT
TGGAGGCCTAGGCTTTTGCAAAAAGCTCCCGGGAGCTTGTATATCCATTTTCGGATCTGATCAGCACGTG
TTGACAATTAATCATCGGCATAGTATATCGGCATAGTATAATACGACAAGGTGAGGAACTAAACCATGGC
CAAGCCTTTGTCTCAAGAAGAATCCACCCTCATTGAAAGAGCAACGGCTACAATCAACAGCATCCCCATC
TCTGAAGACTACAGCGTCGCCAGCGCAGCTCTCTCTAGCGACGGCCGCATCTTCACTGGTGTCAATGTAT
ATCATTTTACTGGGGGACCTTGTGCAGAACTCGTGGTGCTGGGCACTGCTGCTGCTGCGGCAGCTGGCAA
CCTGACTTGTATCGTCGCGATCGGAAATGAGAACAGGGGCATCTTGAGCCCCTGCGGACGGTGCCGACAG
GTGCTTCTCGATCTGCATCCTGGGATCAAAGCCATAGTGAAGGACAGTGATGGACAGCCGACGGCAGTTG
GGATTCGTGAATTGCTGCCCTCTGGTTATGTGTGGGAGGGCTAAGCACTTCGTGGCCGAGGAGCAGGACT
GACACGTGCTACGAGATTTCGATTCCACCGCCGCCTTCTATGAAAGGTTGGGCTTCGGAATCGTTTTCCG
GGACGCCGGCTGGATGATCCTCCAGCGCGGGGATCTCATGCTGGAGTTCTTCGCCCACCCCAACTTGTTT
ATTGCAGCTTATAATGGTTACAAATAAAGCAATAGCATCACAAATTTCACAAATAAAGCATTTTTTTCAC
TGCATTCTAGTTGTGGTTTGTCCAAACTCATCAATGTATCTTATCATGTCTGTATACCGTCGACCTCTAG
CTAGAGCTTGGCGTAATCATGGTCATAGCTGTTTCCTGTGTGAAATTGTTATCCGCTCACAATTCCACAC
AACATACGAGCCGGAAGCATAAAGTGTAAAGCCTGGGGTGCCTAATGAGTGAGCTAACTCACATTAATTG
CGTTGCGCTCACTGCCCGCTTTCCAGTCGGGAAACCTGTCGTGCCAGCTGCATTAATGAATCGGCCAACG
CGCGGGGAGAGGCGGTTTGCGTATTGGGCGCTCTTCCGCTTCCTCGCTCACTGACTCGCTGCGCTCGGTC
GTTCGGCTGCGGCGAGCGGTATCAGCTCACTCAAAGGCGGTAATACGGTTATCCACAGAATCAGGGGATA
ACGCAGGAAAGAACATGTGAGCAAAAGGCCAGGAACCGTAAAAAGGCCGCGTTGCTGGCGTTTTTCCATA
GGCTCCGCCCCCCTGACGAGCATCACAAAAATCGACGCTCAAGTCAGAGGTGGCGAAACCCGACAGGACT
ATAAAGATACCAGGCGTTTCCCCCTGGAAGCTCCCTCGTGCGCTCTCCTGTTCCGACCCTGCCGCTTACC
GGATACCTGTCCGCCTTTCTCCCTTCGGGAAGCGTGGCGCTTTCTCATAGCTCACGCTGTAGGTATCTCA
GTTCGGTGTAGGTCGTTCGCTCCAAGCTGGGCTGTGTGCACGAACCCCCCGTTCAGCCCGACCGCTGCGC
CTTATCCGGTAACTATCGTCTTGAGTCCAACCCGGTAAGACACGACTTATCGCCACTGGCAGCAGCCACT
GGTAACAGGATTAGCAGAGCGAGGTATGTAGGCGGTGCTACAGAGTTCTTGAAGTGGTGGCCTAACTACG
GCTACACTAGAAGAACAGTATTTGGTATCTGCGCTCTGCTGAAGCCAGTTACCTTCGGAAAAAGAGTTGG
TAGCTCTTGATCCGGCAAACAAACCACCGCTGGTAGCGGTGGTTTTTTTGTTTGCAAGCAGCAGATTACG
CGCAGAAAAAAAGGATCTCAAGAAGATCCTTTGATCTTTTCTACGGGGTCTGACGCTCAGTGGAACGAAA
ACTCACGTTAAGGGATTTTGGTCATGAGATTATCAAAAAGGATCTTCACCTAGATCCTTTTAAATTAAAA
ATGAAGTTTTAAATCAATCTAAAGTATATATGAGTAAACTTGGTCTGACAGTTACCAATGCTTAATCAGT
GAGGCACCTATCTCAGCGATCTGTCTATTTCGTTCATCCATAGTTGCCTGACTCCCCGTCGTGTAGATAA
CTACGATACGGGAGGGCTTACCATCTGGCCCCAGTGCTGCAATGATACCGCGAGACCCACGCTCACCGGC
TCCAGATTTATCAGCAATAAACCAGCCAGCCGGAAGGGCCGAGCGCAGAAGTGGTCCTGCAACTTTATCC
GCCTCCATCCAGTCTATTAATTGTTGCCGGGAAGCTAGAGTAAGTAGTTCGCCAGTTAATAGTTTGCGCA
ACGTTGTTGCCATTGCTACAGGCATCGTGGTGTCACGCTCGTCGTTTGGTATGGCTTCATTCAGCTCCGG
TTCCCAACGATCAAGGCGAGTTACATGATCCCCCATGTTGTGCAAAAAAGCGGTTAGCTCCTTCGGTCCT
CCGATCGTTGTCAGAAGTAAGTTGGCCGCAGTGTTATCACTCATGGTTATGGCAGCACTGCATAATTCTC
TTACTGTCATGCCATCCGTAAGATGCTTTTCTGTGACTGGTGAGTACTCAACCAAGTCATTCTGAGAATA
GTGTATGCGGCGACCGAGTTGCTCTTGCCCGGCGTCAATACGGGATAATACCGCGCCACATAGCAGAACT
TTAAAAGTGCTCATCATTGGAAAACGTTCTTCGGGGCGAAAACTCTCAAGGATCTTACCGCTGTTGAGAT
CCAGTTCGATGTAACCCACTCGTGCACCCAACTGATCTTCAGCATCTTTTACTTTCACCAGCGTTTCTGG
GTGAGCAAAAACAGGAAGGCAAAATGCCGCAAAAAAGGGAATAAGGGCGACACGGAAATGTTGAATACTC
ATACTCTTCCTTTTTC
Features (pLannotate 1.2.2; 25 found; start..end, strand, type, name):
    150..202     -  misc_feature   bom (fragment): basis of mobility region from pBR322
    357..375     +  enhancer       CMV enhancer (fragment): human cytomegalovirus immediate early enhancer
    400..466     +  CDS            small t antigen (fragment): SV40 (simian virus 40) small t antigen
    473..1651    +  promoter       EF-1α promoter: strong constitutive promoter for human elongation factor EF-1α
   1668..1686    +  promoter       T7 promoter: promoter for bacteriophage T7 RNA polymerase
   1719..1736    +  protein_bind   attB1 (fragment): mutant version of attB; core recombination site for the Gateway® BP reaction BP Clonase™
   1745..3187    +  CDS            DOK1 (sequence withheld): DOK1_HUMAN - Experimental evidence at protein level: Swiss-Prot protein existence level 1. DOK proteins are enzymatically inert adaptor or scaffolding proteins. They provide a docking platform for the assembly of multimolecular signaling complexes. DOK1 appears to be a negative regulator of the insulin signaling pathway. Modulates integrin activation by competing with talin for the same binding site on ITGB3. From Homo sapiens (Human).
   3198..3215    -  protein_bind   attB2 (fragment): mutant version of attB; core recombination site for the Gateway® BP reaction BP Clonase™
   3242..3283    +  CDS            V5 tag: epitope tag from simian virus 5
   3339..3563    +  polyA_signal   bGH poly(A) signal: bovine growth hormone polyadenylation signal
   3567..3588    +  promoter       SV40 promoter (fragment): SV40 enhancer and early promoter
   3609..4037    +  rep_origin     f1 ori (sequence partly withheld): f1 bacteriophage origin of replication; arrow indicates direction of (+) strand synthesis
   4051..4380    +  promoter       SV40 promoter: SV40 enhancer and early promoter
   4428..4475    +  promoter       EM7 promoter: synthetic bacterial promoter&nbsp
   4494..4892    +  CDS            BSD: blasticidin S deaminase; Aspergillus terreus BSD; confers resistance to blasticidin
   4893..4920    +  CDS            BleoR (fragment): antibiotic-binding protein; Sh ble from Streptoalloteichus hindustanus; confers resistance to bleomycin, phleomycin, and Zeocin™
   4930..5055    +  CDS            ble (fragment): BLE_KLEPN - Experimental evidence at protein level: Swiss-Prot protein existence level 1. Binding protein with a strong affinity to the bleomycin family of antibiotics. Binds to CL990; an antimitotic-antibiotic compound. From Klebsiella pneumoniae.
   5050..5171    +  polyA_signal   SV40 poly(A) signal: SV40 polyadenylation signal
   5244..5260    -  protein_bind   lac operator: The lac repressor binds to the lac operator to inhibit transcription in E. coli. This inhibition can be relieved by adding lactose or isopropyl-β-D-thiogalactopyranoside (IPTG). lac repressor encoded by lacI
   5268..5298    -  promoter       lac promoter: promoter for the E. coli lac operon
   5313..5334    -  protein_bind   CAP binding site: CAP binding activates transcription in the presence of cAMP. E. coli catabolite activator protein
   5347..5439    -  CDS            lacI (fragment): lac repressor; lacI; The lac repressor binds to the lac operator to inhibit transcription in E. coli. This inhibition can be relieved by adding lactose or isopropyl-β-D-thiogalactopyranoside (IPTG).
   5611..6199    -  rep_origin     ori: high-copy-number ColE1/pMB1/pBR322/pUC origin of replication
   6370..7230    -  CDS            AmpR: β-lactamase; bla; confers resistance to ampicillin, carbenicillin, and related antibiotics
   7231..91      -  promoter       AmpR promoter (across the origin): bla
