[The description below was written by a language model from this plasmid's Addgene catalogue record and pLannotate feature annotations shown in this document.]
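Description:
pEF.DEST51-Dok1 is a mammalian expression plasmid built on the commercial Gateway destination vector pEF-DEST51, into which the human DOK1 coding sequence (1,443 bp) was introduced by Gateway recombination. It is maintained in E. coli through a high-copy ColE1/pUC-type origin and an ampicillin resistance gene (β-lactamase), and it also carries an f1 origin that permits single-stranded DNA production. The catalogue lists a total size of 7,258 bp, while the sequenced record annotated here is 7,244 nt, a small difference that the record does not explain.

The DOK1 open reading frame sits between residual attB1 and attB2 recombination sites, downstream of the strong constitutive human EF-1α promoter, and is terminated by the bovine growth hormone polyadenylation signal. A T7 promoter lies just upstream of attB1 and can serve for in vitro transcription or as a sequencing primer site. A V5 epitope tag is annotated shortly after attB2; whether DOK1 is read through into this tag depends on the presence of a stop codon in the insert, which the record does not state. A separate cassette places the blasticidin S deaminase gene under both the SV40 early promoter and the bacterial EM7 promoter, followed by an SV40 polyadenylation signal, allowing blasticidin selection of stably transfected mammalian cells. Several short fragment annotations (CMV enhancer, small t antigen, bleomycin resistance, lacI) appear to be backbone remnants or partial matches rather than functional elements.

DOK1 is an enzymatically inert adaptor protein that can compete with talin for binding to integrin β tails. The construct provides constitutive DOK1 expression in mammalian cells and was deposited with a study on integrin β1 phosphorylation in breast cancer cell invasion.
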