Addgene plasmid #215458: pEF.DEST51-Dok1
Purpose: Expression vector with Dok1
Depositing lab: Johanna Ivaska. Depositing organization: Turku Bioscience Centre. Publication: Dynamic regulation of integrin beta1 phosphorylation supports invasion of breast cancer cells. Conway JRW, Joshi O, Kaivola J, Follain G, Gounis M, Kuhl D, Ivaska J. Nat Cell Biol. 2025 May 26. doi: 10.1038/s41556-025-01663-4. PubMed 40419795.
Backbone
  Vector backbone: pEF-DEST51
  Backbone manufacturer: Thermo Fisher Scientific Inc.
  Total vector size (bp): 7258
  Vector type: Mammalian Expression
  Selectable markers: Blasticidin
Growth in bacteria
  Bacterial resistance: Ampicillin, 100 μg/mL
  Growth temperature: 37°C
  Growth strain: DH5alpha
  Copy number: High Copy
Gene/Insert
  Gene/Insert name: DOK1
  Species: H. sapiens (human)
  Insert size (bp): 1443
  GenBank ID: NM_001381.5
  Entrez Gene: DOK1 (a.k.a. P62DOK, pp62)
  Promoter: EF1a
  Cloning method: Gateway Cloning
  Sequencing primers: 5′ EF1a_F; 3′ BGH_R
Terms and licenses: Academic/Nonprofit Terms; Industry Terms
How to cite: pEF.DEST51-Dok1 was a gift from Johanna Ivaska (Addgene plasmid # 215458 ; http://n2t.net/addgene:215458 ; RRID:Addgene_215458)
